Addgene plasmid #169281: SIN40C.SFFV.mTagBFP2.miR30n
Purpose: (Empty Backbone) Constitutive overexpression of miRNA or shRNA with mTagBFP2 as reporter fluorescent protein
Depositing lab: Dirk Heckl. Depositing organization: Martin-Luther-Universitaet Halle-Wittenberg.
Backbone
  Vector backbone: SIN40C
  Vector type: Lentiviral, RNAi
Growth in bacteria
  Bacterial resistance: Ampicillin, 100 μg/mL
  Growth temperature: 37°C
  Growth strain: NEB Stable
  Copy number: High Copy
Gene/Insert
  Gene/Insert name: None
Terms and licenses: Academic/Nonprofit Terms; Industry Terms: Not Available to Industry
How to cite: SIN40C.SFFV.mTagBFP2.miR30n was a gift from Dirk Heckl (Addgene plasmid # 169281 ; http://n2t.net/addgene:169281 ; RRID:Addgene_169281)
