[The description below was written by a language model from this plasmid's Addgene catalogue record and pLannotate feature annotations shown in this document.]
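Description:
SIN40C.SFFV.mTagBFP2.miR30n is an empty-backbone lentiviral RNAi vector of about 8.2 kb, built on the SIN40C backbone and intended for constitutive expression of a microRNA or a miR-30-embedded shRNA together with a blue fluorescent reporter. It is propagated in E. coli as a high-copy plasmid through a ColE1/pUC-type origin with ampicillin selection (AmpR). The bacterial portion also carries an f1 origin, lac regulatory remnants and flanking T3 and T7 promoters. An SV40 origin and SV40 polyadenylation signal lie downstream of the 3' LTR.

The viral genome is of the self-inactivating, Tat-independent type. A composite of CMV enhancer, SV40 promoter fragment and RSV promoter sits upstream of a truncated HIV-1 5' LTR and drives genomic RNA production in packaging cells. This is followed by the Ψ packaging signal with a partial gag sequence, the RRE for Rev-dependent nuclear export, and the cPPT/CTS, which aids nuclear import of the reverse-transcribed genome. The ΔU3 3' LTR leaves the integrated provirus without LTR promoter activity, so expression depends on the internal spleen focus-forming virus (SFFV) promoter.

That promoter transcribes the mTagBFP2 coding sequence (annotated by the software as TagBFP). Immediately downstream are the 5' and 3' flanking sequences of human miR-30a, separated by a short gap where a hairpin would presumably be cloned, though the record lists no insert and does not describe the cloning sites. Because reporter and miR-30 scaffold share a single Pol II transcript, blue fluorescence marks transduced cells expressing the small RNA. A WPRE follows the cassette to enhance transcript stability and expression. The vector suits stable knockdown or miRNA overexpression studies in which transduced cells are tracked or sorted by fluorescence.
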