Features (pLannotate 1.2.2; 29 found; start..end, strand, type, name):
     15..603     +  misc_feature   WPRE: woodchuck hepatitis virus posttranscriptional regulatory element
    654..673     +  misc_feature   cPPT/CTS (fragment): central polypurine tract and central termination sequence of HIV-1
    675..908     +  LTR            3' LTR (ΔU3): self-inactivating 3' long terminal repeat (LTR) from HIV-1
    986..1107    +  polyA_signal   SV40 poly(A) signal: SV40 polyadenylation signal
   1147..1282    +  rep_origin     SV40 ori: SV40 origin of replication
   1303..1321    -  promoter       T7 promoter: promoter for bacteriophage T7 RNA polymerase
   1329..1484    +  CDS            lacZα (fragment): LacZα fragment of β-galactosidase; lacZ fragment
   1489..1917    +  rep_origin     f1 ori (sequence partly withheld): f1 bacteriophage origin of replication; arrow indicates direction of (+) strand synthesis
   1970..2074    +  promoter       AmpR promoter: bla
   2075..2935    +  CDS            AmpR: β-lactamase; bla; confers resistance to ampicillin, carbenicillin, and related antibiotics
   3106..3694    +  rep_origin     ori: high-copy-number ColE1/pMB1/pBR322/pUC origin of replication
   3877..3969    +  CDS            lacI (fragment): lac repressor; lacI; The lac repressor binds to the lac operator to inhibit transcription in E. coli. This inhibition can be relieved by adding lactose or isopropyl-β-D-thiogalactopyranoside (IPTG).
   3982..4003    +  protein_bind   CAP binding site: CAP binding activates transcription in the presence of cAMP. E. coli catabolite activator protein
   4018..4048    +  promoter       lac promoter: promoter for the E. coli lac operon
   4056..4072    +  protein_bind   lac operator: The lac repressor binds to the lac operator to inhibit transcription in E. coli. This inhibition can be relieved by adding lactose or isopropyl-β-D-thiogalactopyranoside (IPTG). lac repressor encoded by lacI
   4117..4135    +  promoter       T3 promoter: promoter for bacteriophage T3 RNA polymerase
   4180..4559    +  enhancer       CMV enhancer: human cytomegalovirus immediate early enhancer
   4616..4807    +  promoter       SV40 promoter (fragment): SV40 enhancer and early promoter
   4826..5052    +  promoter       RSV promoter: Rous sarcoma virus enhancer/promoter
   5053..5233    +  LTR            5' LTR (truncated): truncated 5' long terminal repeat (LTR) from HIV-1
   5280..5405    +  misc_feature   HIV-1 Ψ: packaging signal of human immunodeficiency virus type 1
   5389..5752    +  CDS            HIV-1 gag (fragment): gag protein from human immunodeficiency virus 1; gag
   5898..6131    +  misc_feature   RRE: The Rev response element (RRE) of HIV-1 allows for Rev-dependent mRNA export from the nucleus to the cytoplasm.
   6508..6532    +  CDS            Rev (fragment): human immunodeficiency virus 1 (HIV-1) Rev protein; rev; enhances nuclear export of unspliced and incompletely spliced viral mRNAs
   6573..6690    +  misc_feature   cPPT/CTS: central polypurine tract and central termination sequence of HIV-1
   6748..7149    +  promoter       SFFV promoter: spleen focus-forming virus long terminal repeat (LTR) promoter
   7167..7859    +  CDS            TagBFP: TagBFP is a basic (constitutively fluorescent) blue fluorescent protein published in 2008, derived from Entacmaea quadricolor. It is reported to be a very rapidly-maturing monomer with very low acid sensitivity.
   7887..8008    +  ncRNA          5' miR-30a: sequence upstream of the 71-nt precursor of the human miR-30a microRNA (Zeng et al., 2002) miRNA
   8036..8162    +  ncRNA          3' miR-30a: sequence downstream of the 71-nt precursor of the human miR-30a microRNA (Zeng et al., 2002) miRNA
>Addgene plasmid #169281 | SIN40C.SFFV.mTagBFP2.miR30n | addgene full sequence | sequence record 337927 | Addgene NGS Result
CGCGTTAAGTCGACAATCAACCTCTGGATTACAAAATTTGTGAAAGATTGACTGGTATTCTTAACTATGT
TGCTCCTTTTACGCTATGTGGATACGCTGCTTTAATGCCTTTGTATCATGCTATTGCTTCCCGTATGGCT
TTCATTTTCTCCTCCTTGTATAAATCCTGGTTGCTGTCTCTTTATGAGGAGTTGTGGCCCGTTGTCAGGC
AACGTGGCGTGGTGTGCACTGTGTTTGCTGACGCAACCCCCACTGGTTGGGGCATTGCCACCACCTGTCA
GCTCCTTTCCGGGACTTTCGCTTTCCCCCTCCCTATTGCCACGGCGGAACTCATCGCCGCCTGCCTTGCC
CGCTGCTGGACAGGGGCTCGGCTGTTGGGCACTGACAATTCCGTGGTGTTGTCGGGGAAATCATCGTCCT
TTCCTTGGCTGCTCGCCTGTGTTGCCACCTGGATTCTGCGCGGGACGTCCTTCTGCTACGTCCCTTCGGC
CCTCAATCCAGCGGACCTTCCTTCCCGCGGCCTGCTGCCGGCTCTGCGGCCTCTTCCGCGTCTTCGCCTT
CGCCCTCAGACGAGTCGGATCTCCCTTTGGGCCGCCTCCCCGCGTCGACTTTAAGACCAATGACTTACAA
GGCAGCTGTAGATCTTAGCCACTTTTTAAAAGAAAAGGGGGGACTGGAAGGGCTAATTCACTCCCAACGA
AGACAAGATCTGCTTTTTGCTTGTACTGGGTCTCTCTGGTTAGACCAGATCTGAGCCTGGGAGCTCTCTG
GCTAACTAGGGAACCCACTGCTTAAGCCTCAATAAAGCTTGCCTTGAGTGCTTCAAGTAGTGTGTGCCCG
TCTGTTGTGTGACTCTGGTAACTAGAGATCCCTCAGACCCTTTTAGTCAGTGTGGAAAATCTCTAGCAGT
ACGTATAGTAGTTCATGTCATCTTATTATTCAGTATTTATAACTTGCAAAGAAATGAATATCAGAGAGTG
AGAGGAACTTGTTTATTGCAGCTTATAATGGTTACAAATAAAGCAATAGCATCACAAATTTCACAAATAA
AGCATTTTTTTCACTGCATTCTAGTTGTGGTTTGTCCAAACTCATCAATGTATCTTATCATGTCTGGCTC
TAGCTATCCCGCCCCTAACTCCGCCCATCCCGCCCCTAACTCCGCCCAGTTCCGCCCATTCTCCGCCCCA
TGGCTGACTAATTTTTTTTATTTATGCAGAGGCCGAGGCCGCCTCGGCCTCTGAGCTATTCCAGAAGTAG
TGAGGAGGCTTTTTTGGAGGCCTAGGGACGTACCCAATTCGCCCTATAGTGAGTCGTATTACGCGCGCTC
ACTGGCCGTCGTTTTACAACGTCGTGACTGGGAAAACCCTGGCGTTACCCAACTTAATCGCCTTGCAGCA
CATCCCCCTTTCGCCAGCTGGCGTAATAGCGAAGAGGCCCGCACCGATCGCCCTTCCCAACAGTTGCGCA
GCCTGAATGGCGAATGGG
[124 nt withheld, positions 1489-1612]
C
[91 nt withheld, positions 1614-1704]
A
[49 nt withheld, positions 1706-1754]
CCTTTGACGTTGGAGTCCACGTTCTTT
[37 nt withheld, positions 1782-1818]
ACCCTATCTCGGTCTATTCTTTTGATTTATAAGGGATTTTGCCGATTTCGGCCTATTGGTTAAAAAATGA
GCTGATTTAACAAAAATTTAACGCGAATTTTAACAAAATATTAACGCTTACAATTTAGGTGGCACTTTTC
GGGGAAATGTGCGCGGAACCCCTATTTGTTTATTTTTCTAAATACATTCAAATATGTATCCGCTCATGAG
ACAATAACCCTGATAAATGCTTCAATAATATTGAAAAAGGAAGAGTATGAGTATTCAACATTTCCGTGTC
GCCCTTATTCCCTTTTTTGCGGCATTTTGCCTTCCTGTTTTTGCTCACCCAGAAACGCTGGTGAAAGTAA
AAGATGCTGAAGATCAGTTGGGTGCACGAGTGGGTTACATCGAACTGGATCTCAACAGCGGTAAGATCCT
TGAGAGTTTTCGCCCCGAAGAACGTTTTCCAATGATGAGCACTTTTAAAGTTCTGCTATGTGGCGCGGTA
TTATCCCGTATTGACGCCGGGCAAGAGCAACTCGGTCGCCGCATACACTATTCTCAGAATGACTTGGTTG
AGTACTCACCAGTCACAGAAAAGCATCTTACGGATGGCATGACAGTAAGAGAATTATGCAGTGCTGCCAT
AACCATGAGTGATAACACTGCGGCCAACTTACTTCTGACAACGATCGGAGGACCGAAGGAGCTAACCGCT
TTTTTGCACAACATGGGGGATCATGTAACTCGCCTTGATCGTTGGGAACCGGAGCTGAATGAAGCCATAC
CAAACGACGAGCGTGACACCACGATGCCTGTAGCAATGGCAACAACGTTGCGCAAACTATTAACTGGCGA
ACTACTTACTCTAGCTTCCCGGCAACAATTAATAGACTGGATGGAGGCGGATAAAGTTGCAGGACCACTT
CTGCGCTCGGCCCTTCCGGCTGGCTGGTTTATTGCTGATAAATCTGGAGCCGGTGAGCGTGGGTCTCGCG
GTATCATTGCAGCACTGGGGCCAGATGGTAAGCCCTCCCGTATCGTAGTTATCTACACGACGGGGAGTCA
GGCAACTATGGATGAACGAAATAGACAGATCGCTGAGATAGGTGCCTCACTGATTAAGCATTGGTAACTG
TCAGACCAAGTTTACTCATATATACTTTAGATTGATTTAAAACTTCATTTTTAATTTAAAAGGATCTAGG
TGAAGATCCTTTTTGATAATCTCATGACCAAAATCCCTTAACGTGAGTTTTCGTTCCACTGAGCGTCAGA
CCCCGTAGAAAAGATCAAAGGATCTTCTTGAGATCCTTTTTTTCTGCGCGTAATCTGCTGCTTGCAAACA
AAAAAACCACCGCTACCAGCGGTGGTTTGTTTGCCGGATCAAGAGCTACCAACTCTTTTTCCGAAGGTAA
CTGGCTTCAGCAGAGCGCAGATACCAAATACTGTTCTTCTAGTGTAGCCGTAGTTAGGCCACCACTTCAA
GAACTCTGTAGCACCGCCTACATACCTCGCTCTGCTAATCCTGTTACCAGTGGCTGCTGCCAGTGGCGAT
AAGTCGTGTCTTACCGGGTTGGACTCAAGACGATAGTTACCGGATAAGGCGCAGCGGTCGGGCTGAACGG
GGGGTTCGTGCACACAGCCCAGCTTGGAGCGAACGACCTACACCGAACTGAGATACCTACAGCGTGAGCT
ATGAGAAAGCGCCACGCTTCCCGAAGGGAGAAAGGCGGACAGGTATCCGGTAAGCGGCAGGGTCGGAACA
GGAGAGCGCACGAGGGAGCTTCCAGGGGGAAACGCCTGGTATCTTTATAGTCCTGTCGGGTTTCGCCACC
TCTGACTTGAGCGTCGATTTTTGTGATGCTCGTCAGGGGGGCGGAGCCTATGGAAAAACGCCAGCAACGC
GGCCTTTTTACGGTTCCTGGCCTTTTGCTGGCCTTTTGCTCACATGTTCTTTCCTGCGTTATCCCCTGAT
TCTGTGGATAACCGTATTACCGCCTTTGAGTGAGCTGATACCGCTCGCCGCAGCCGAACGACCGAGCGCA
GCGAGTCAGTGAGCGAGGAAGCGGAAGAGCGCCCAATACGCAAACCGCCTCTCCCCGCGCGTTGGCCGAT
TCATTAATGCAGCTGGCACGACAGGTTTCCCGACTGGAAAGCGGGCAGTGAGCGCAACGCAATTAATGTG
AGTTAGCTCACTCATTAGGCACCCCAGGCTTTACACTTTATGCTTCCGGCTCGTATGTTGTGTGGAATTG
TGAGCGGATAACAATTTCACACAGGAAACAGCTATGACCATGATTACGCCAAGCGCGCAATTAACCCTCA
CTAAAGGGAACAAAAGCTGGAGCTGCAAGCGGTACCGTCGACCTGCAGGTTGACATTGATTATTGACTAG
TTATTAATAGTAATCAATTACGGGGTCATTAGTTCATAGCCCATATATGGAGTTCCGCGTTACATAACTT
ACGGTAAATGGCCCGCCTGGCTGACCGCCCAACGACCCCCGCCCATTGACGTCAATAATGACGTATGTTC
CCATAGTAACGCCAATAGGGACTTTCCATTGACGTCAATGGGTGGAGTATTTACGGTAAACTGCCCACTT
GGCAGTACATCAAGTGTATCATATGCCAAGTACGCCCCCTATTGACGTCAATGACGGTAAATGGCCCGCC
TGGCATTATGCCCAGTACATGACCTTATGGGACTTTCCTACTTGGCAGTACATCTACGTATTAGTCATCG
CTATTACCATGGCGCGCCATGCAGGGCCTGAAATAACCTCTGAAAGAGGAACTTGGTTAGGTACCTTCTG
AGGCGGAAAGAACCAGCTGTGGAATGTGTGTCAGTTAGGGTGTGGAAAGTCCCCAGGCTCCCCAGCAGGC
AGAAGTATGCAAAGCATGCATCTCAATTAGTCAGCAACCAGGTGTGGAAAGTCCCCAGGCTCCCCAGCAG
GCAGAAGTATGCAAAGCATGCATCTCAATTAGTCAGCAACCATAGTCCCTTAAGAGGCGCGCCTTAATGT
AGTCTTATGCAATACTCTTGTAGTCTTGCAACATGGTAACGATGAGTTAGCAACATGCCTTACAAGGAGA
GAAAAAGCACCGTGCATGCCGATTGGTGGAAGTAAGGTGGTACGATCGTGCCTTATTAGGAAGGCAACAG
ACGGGTCTGACATGGATTGGACGAACCACTGAATTGCCGCATTGCAGAGATATTGTATTTAAGTGCCTAG
CTCGATACATAAACGGGTCTCTCTGGTTAGACCAGATCTGAGCCTGGGAGCTCTCTGGCTAACTAGGGAA
CCCACTGCTTAAGCCTCAATAAAGCTTGCCTTGAGTGCTTCAAGTAGTGTGTGCCCGTCTGTTGTGTGAC
TCTGGTAACTAGAGATCCCTCAGACCCTTTTAGTCAGTGTGGAAAATCTCTAGCAGTGGCGCCCGAACAG
GGACTTGAAAGCGAAAGGGAAACCAGAGGAGCTCTCTCGACGCAGGACTCGGCTTGCTGAAGCGCGCACG
GCAAGAGGCGAGGGGCGGCGACTGGTGAGTACGCCAAAAATTTTGACTAGCGGAGGCTAGAAGGAGAGAG
ATGGGTGCGAGAGCGTCAGTATTAAGCGGGGGAGAATTAGATCGCGATGGGAAAAAATTCGGTTAAGGCC
AGGGGGAAAGAAAAAATATAAATTAAAACATATAGTATGGGCAAGCAGGGAGCTAGAACGATTCGCAGTT
AATCCTGGCCTGTTAGAAACATCAGAAGGCTGTAGACAAATACTGGGACAGCTACAACCATCCCTTCAGA
CAGGATCAGAAGAACTTAGATCATTATATAATACAGTAGCAACCCTCTATTGTGTGCATCAAAGGATAGA
GATAAAAGACACCAAGGAAGCTTTAGACAAGATAGAGGAAGAGCAAAACAAAAGTAAGACCACCGCACAG
CAAGCGGCCGCTGATCTTCAGACCTGGAGGAGGAGATATGAGGGACAATTGGAGAAGTGAATTATATAAA
TATAAAGTAGTAAAAATTGAACCATTAGGAGTAGCACCCACCAAGGCAAAGAGAAGAGTGGTGCAGAGAG
AAAAAAGAGCAGTGGGAATAGGAGCTTTGTTCCTTGGGTTCTTGGGAGCAGCAGGAAGCACTATGGGCGC
AGCGTCAATGACGCTGACGGTACAGGCCAGACAATTATTGTCTGGTATAGTGCAGCAGCAGAACAATTTG
CTGAGGGCTATTGAGGCGCAACAGCATCTGTTGCAACTCACAGTCTGGGGCATCAAGCAGCTCCAGGCAA
GAATCCTGGCTGTGGAAAGATACCTAAAGGATCAACAGCTCCTGGGGATTTGGGGTTGCTCTGGAAAACT
CATTTGCACCACTGCTGTGCCTTGGAATGCTAGTTGGAGTAATAAATCTCTGGAACAGATTTGGAATCAC
ACGACCTGGATGGAGTGGGACAGAGAAATTAACAATTACACAAGCTTAATACACTCCTTAATTGAAGAAT
CGCAAAACCAGCAAGAAAAGAATGAACAAGAATTATTGGAATTAGATAAATGGGCAAGTTTGTGGAATTG
GTTTAACATAACAAATTGGCTGTGGTATATAAAATTATTCATAATGATAGTAGGAGGCTTGGTAGGTTTA
AGAATAGTTTTTGCTGTACTTTCTATAGTGAATAGAGTTAGGCAGGGATATTCACCATTATCGTTTCAGA
CCCACCTCCCAACCCCGAGGGGACAATTCTAGATCTTGAGACAAATGGCAGTATTCATCCACAATTTTAA
AAGAAAAGGGGGGATTGGGGGGTACAGTGCAGGGGAAAGAATAGTAGACATAATAGCAACAGACATACAA
ACTAAAGAATTACAAAAACAAATTACAAAAATTCAAAATTTTCGGGTTTATTACAGGGACAGCAGAGATC
CACTTTGGCGCCGGCTCGAGCGAGCTGCAGTAACGCCATTTTGCAAGGCATGGAAAAATACCAAACCAAG
AATAGAGAAGTTCAGATCAAGGGCGGGTACATGAAAATAGCTAACGTTGGGCCAAACAGGATATCTGCGG
TGAGCAGTTTCGGCCCCGGCCCGGGGCCAAGAACAGATGGTCACCGCAGTTTCGGCCCCGGCCCGAGGCC
AAGAACAGATGGTCCCCAGATATGGCCCAACCCTCAGCAGTTTCTTAAGACCCATCAGATGTTTCCAGGC
TCCCCCAAGGACCTGAAATGACCCTGCGCCTTATTTGAATTAACCAATCAGCCTGCTTCTCGCTTCTGTT
CGCGCGCTTCTGCTTCCCGAGCTCTATAAAAGAGCTCACAACCCCTCACTCGGCGCGCCAGTCCTCCGAC
AGACTGAGTCGGATCCGCCACCATGGGAAGCGAGCTGATTAAGGAGAACATGCACATGAAGCTCTACATG
GAGGGCACCGTGGACAACCATCACTTCAAGTGCACATCCGAGGGCGAAGGCAAGCCCTACGAGGGCACCC
AGACCATGAGAATCAAGGTGGTCGAGGGCGGCCCTCTCCCCTTCGCCTTCGACATCCTGGCTACTAGCTT
CCTCTACGGCAGCAAGACCTTCATCAACCACACCCAGGGCATCCCCGACTTCTTCAAGCAGTCCTTCCCT
GAGGGCTTCACATGGGAGAGAGTCACCACATACGAAGACGGGGGCGTGCTGACCGCTACCCAGGACACCA
GCCTCCAGGACGGCTGCCTCATCTACAACGTCAAGATCAGAGGGGTGAACTTCACATCCAACGGCCCTGT
GATGCAGAAGAAAACACTCGGCTGGGAGGCCTTCACCGAGACCCTGTACCCCGCTGACGGCGGCCTGGAA
GGCAGAAACGACATGGCCCTGAAGCTCGTGGGCGGGAGCCATCTGATCGCAAACATCAAGACCACATATA
GATCCAAGAAACCCGCTAAGAACCTCAAGATGCCTGGCGTCTACTATGTGGACTACAGACTGGAAAGAAT
CAAGGAGGCCAACAACGAGACCTACGTCGAGCAGCACGAGGTGGCAGTGGCCAGATACTGCGACCTCCCT
AGCAAACTGGGGCACAAGCTGTACAAGTGAGCGGCCGCATATTGCTGTTTGAATGAGGCTTCAGTACTTT
ACAGAATCGTTGCCTGCACATCTTGGAAACACTTGCTGGGATTACTTCTTCAGGTTAACCCAACAGAAGG
CTAAAGAAGGTATATTGCTGTTGACAGTGAGCGGGAGACGTGATTACCGTCTCTTGCCTACTGCCTCGGA
CTTCAAGGGGCTACTTTAGGAGCAATTATCTTGTTTACTAAAACTGAATACCTTGCTATCTCTTTGATAC
ATTTTTACAAAGCTGAATTAAAATGGTATAAATTAAATCACTTTTTTA
